Addgene plasmid #78303: FAT FAK biosensor
Purpose: FRET biosensor. Visualization of FAK activity at focal adhesions in live cells
Depositing lab: Yingxiao Wang. Depositing organization: University of Illinois at Urbana-Champaign. Publication: Distinct biophysical mechanisms of focal adhesion kinase mechanoactivation by different extracellular matrix proteins. Seong J, Tajik A, Sun J, Guan JL, Humphries MJ, Craig SE, Shekaran A, Garcia AJ, Lu S, Lin MZ, Wang N, Wang Y. Proc Natl Acad Sci U S A. 2013 Nov 26;110(48):19372-7. doi: 10.1073/pnas.1307405110. Epub 2013 Nov 12. PubMed 24222685.
Backbone
  Vector backbone: pcDNA3.1
  Backbone manufacturer: Invitrogen
  Backbone size w/o insert (bp): 5400
  Vector type: Mammalian Expression
Growth in bacteria
  Bacterial resistance: Ampicillin, 100 μg/mL
  Growth temperature: 37°C
  Growth strain: DH5alpha
  Copy number: High Copy
Gene/Insert
  Gene/Insert name: FAT FAK biosensor (alt name: ECFP-SH2 domain of c-Src-substrate-YPet-FAT domain from FAK)
  Species: Synthetic
  Insert size (bp): 2200
  Promoter: CMV
  Cloning method: Restriction Enzyme; 5′ cloning site BamHI (not destroyed); 3′ cloning site EcoRI (not destroyed)
  Sequencing primers: 5′ CMV-F; 3′ BGH-rev
Terms and licenses: Academic/Nonprofit Terms; Industry Terms: Not Available to Industry
How to cite: FAT FAK biosensor was a gift from Yingxiao Wang (Addgene plasmid # 78303 ; http://n2t.net/addgene:78303 ; RRID:Addgene_78303)
