[The description below was written by a language model from this plasmid's Addgene catalogue record.]
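Description:
FAT FAK biosensor is a mammalian expression plasmid built on the pcDNA3.1 backbone (about 5.4 kb without insert) that encodes a genetically encoded FRET reporter of focal adhesion kinase (FAK) activity. It is maintained in E. coli as a high-copy plasmid under ampicillin selection. No feature table accompanies the record, so other backbone elements, including any mammalian selection marker, are not documented here. The synthetic insert of roughly 2.2 kb was cloned between BamHI and EcoRI sites, both of which were preserved. It is transcribed from the CMV promoter, a strong constitutive promoter suited to transient expression in cultured mammalian cells. The use of a BGH reverse sequencing primer is consistent with the bovine growth hormone polyadenylation region lying downstream of the insert.

The encoded protein is a single-chain fusion arranged as ECFP, the SH2 domain of c-Src, a substrate peptide, YPet, and the focal adhesion targeting (FAT) domain of FAK. In sensors of this design, ECFP acts as the FRET donor and YPet as the acceptor. Phosphorylation of the substrate by the kinase allows it to bind the phosphotyrosine-recognising SH2 domain within the same molecule, and the resulting conformational change alters energy transfer between the two fluorophores. The donor/acceptor emission ratio therefore reports kinase activity. The exact substrate sequence is not stated in the record. The C-terminal FAT domain localises the reporter to focal adhesions, so the signal reflects FAK activity at those structures rather than throughout the cell. The stated purpose is live-cell visualisation of FAK activity at focal adhesions, and the associated study concerns FAK mechanoactivation by different extracellular matrix proteins.
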