>Addgene plasmid #78303 | FAT FAK biosensor | addgene partial sequence | sequence record 149634 | CMV-F 5'-CGCAAATGGGCGGTAGGCGTG-3'
ACTAGAGAACCCACTGCTTACTGGCTTATCGAAATTAATACGACTCACTATAGGGAGACCCAAGCTTGCG
GCCGCCACCATGGTGCGGGGTTCTCATCATCATCATCATCATGGTATGGCTAGCATGACTGGTGGACAGC
AAATGGGTCGGGATCTGTACGACGATGACGATAAGGATCCCATGGTGAGCAAGGGCGAGGAGCTGTTCAC
CGGGGTGGTGCCCATCCTGGTCGAGCTGGACGGCGACGTAAACGGCCACAGGTTCAGCGTGTCCGGCGAG
GGCGAGGGCGATGCCACCTACGGCAAGCTGACCCTGAAGTTCATCTGCACCACCGGCAAGCTGCCCGTGC
CCTGGCCCACCCTCGTGACCACCCTGACCTGGGGCGTGCAGTGCTTCAGCCGCTACCCCGACCACATGAA
GCAGCACGACTTCTTCAAGTCCGCCATGCCCGAAGGCTACGTCCAGGAGCGTACCATCTTCTTCAAGGAC
GACGGCAACTACAAGACCCGCGCCGAGGTGAAGTTCGAGGGCGACACCCTGGTGAACCGCATCGAGCTGA
AGGGCATCGACTTCAAGGAGGACGGCAACATCCTGGGGCACAAGCTGGAGTACAACTACATCAGCCACAA
CGTCTATATCACCGCCGACAAGCAGAAGAACGGCATCAAGGCCCACTTCAAGATCCGCCACAACATCGAG
GACGGCAGCGTGCAGCTCGCCGACCACTACCAGCAGAACACCC
