>Addgene plasmid #78303 | FAT FAK biosensor | addgene partial sequence | sequence record 149635 | BGH-rev 5'-TAGAAGGCACAGTCGAGG-3'
ATAGGGCCCTCTAGATGCATGCTCGAGCGGCCGCCAGTGTGATGGATATCTGCAGAATTCTTAGTGGGGC
CTGGACTGGCTGATCATTTTCAGTCTGGCTTGATCGATGACATCCAGCAAGTTCTTGGCATCCACAGCCA
GAGCGTGAGCAGCCGTCAGCATTTGCTTCTTGTACTCCTGCTGCAGGCTGGTCATGACGTACTGCTGGGC
CAGCTTCATCTTGTTAATGAGCTCAGCCAGGTCAGAGTTCAGCAGTTTCTGGGCCATCTCAATCTCTCTG
TGGGTGCTTGCAGGAAGCACTGGCAGCGACTCATCCACTGTTGCTAGCAAGGTTCTCAGCGCCAAGCCAA
CCTCCTTTACCATGGGCACGTACTCCTCTGGCGGAGCTGGCTGTATTTTACTGGACATCTCTATGACAGC
TTTCACCAGCCCGGTTACATTCTCATAGACTTTGTCATTGGAGCGGTCCAGGTTGGCCGTAGGAGGAGGG
CTGATTTCCTGTGGCTTGATCTTCACGCCTTCGTTGTAGCTGTCCACGGGGCTGTTCAGGCTGGTACCTT
TGTACAATTCATTCATACCCTCGGTAATACCAGCAGCAGTCAAAAATTCTAACAAGACCATGTGGTCTCT
CTTTTCGTTTGGATCTTTGAATAAGGCAGATTGATAGGATAAGTAATGGTTGTCTGGTAACAAGACTGGA
CCATCACCAATTGGAGTATTTTGTTGATAATGGTCAGCTAATTGAACACCACCATCTTCAATGTTGTGTC
TAATTTTGAAGTTAGCTTTGATACCATTCTT
