>Addgene plasmid #78303 | FAT FAK biosensor | depositor partial sequence | sequence record 149636 | FAT FAK biosensor sequence 2302 bps
GGATCCCATGGTGAGCAAGGGCGAGGAGCTGTTCACCGGGGTGGTGCCCATCCTGGTCGAGCTGGACGGC
GACGTAAACGGCCACAGGTTCAGCGTGTCCGGCGAGGGCGAGGGCGATGCCACCTACGGCAAGCTGACCC
TGAAGTTCATCTGCACCACCGGCAAGCTGCCCGTGCCCTGGCCCACCCTCGTGACCACCCTGACCTGGGG
CGTGCAGTGCTTCAGCCGCTACCCCGACCACATGAAGCAGCACGACTTCTTCAAGTCCGCCATGCCCGAA
GGCTACGTCCAGGAGCGTACCATCTTCTTCAAGGACGACGGCAACTACAAGACCCGCGCCGAGGTGAAGT
TCGAGGGCGACACCCTGGTGAACCGCATCGAGCTGAAGGGCATCGACTTCAAGGAGGACGGCAACATCCT
GGGGCACAAGCTGGAGTACAACTACATCAGCCACAACGTCTATATCACCGCCGACAAGCAGAAGAACGGC
ATCAAGGCCCACTTCAAGATCCGCCACAACATCGAGGACGGCAGCGTGCAGCTCGCCGACCACTACCAGC
AGAACACCCCCATCGGCGACGGCCCCGTGCTGCTGCCCGACAACCACTACCTGAGCACCCAGTCCGCCCT
GAGCAAAGACCCCAACGAGAAGCGCGATCACATGGTCCTGCTGGAGTTCGTGACCGCCGCCCGCATGCAT
TGGTATTTTGGGAAGATCACTCGTCGGGAGTCCGAGCGGCTGCTGCTCAACCCCGAAAACCCCCGGGGAA
CCTTCTTGGTCCGGGAGAGCGAGACGACAAAAGGTGCCTATTGCCTCTCCGTTTCTGACTTTGACAACGC
CAAGGGGCTCAATGTGAAGCACTACAAGATCCGCAAGCTGGACAGCGGCGGCTTCTACATCACCTCACGC
ACACAGTTCAGCAGCCTGCAGCAGCTGGTGGCCTACTACTCCAAACATGCTGATGGCTTGTGCCACCGCC
TGACTAACGTCTGTGGGTCTACATCTGGATCTGGGAAGCCGGGTTCTGGTGAGGGTTCTGAGACCGACGA
CTACGCTGAGATCATCGACGAGGAGGAGCTCGAGCTCTCTAAAGGTGAAGAATTATTCACTGGTGTTGTC
CCAATTTTGGTTGAATTAGATGGTGATGTTAATGGTCACAAATTTTCTGTCTCCGGTGAAGGTGAAGGTG
ATGCTACGTACGGTAAATTGACCTTAAAATTACTCTGTACTACTGGTAAATTGCCAGTTCCATGGCCAAC
CTTAGTCACTACTTTAGGTTATGGTGTTCAATGTTTTGCTAGATACCCAGATCATATGAAACAACATGAC
TTTTTCAAGTCTGCCATGCCAGAAGGTTATGTTCAAGAAAGAACTATTTTTTTCAAAGATGACGGTAACT
ACAAGACCAGAGCTGAAGTCAAGTTTGAAGGTGATACCTTAGTTAATAGAATCGAATTAAAAGGTATTGA
TTTTAAAGAAGATGGTAACATTTTAGGTCACAAATTGGAATACAACTATAACTCTCACAATGTTTACATC
ACTGCTGACAAACAAAAGAATGGTATCAAAGCTAACTTCAAAATTAGACACAACATTGAAGATGGTGGTG
TTCAATTAGCTGACCATTATCAACAAAATACTCCAATTGGTGATGGTCCAGTCTTGTTACCAGACAACCA
TTACTTATCCTATCAATCTGCCTTATTCAAAGATCCAAACGAAAAGAGAGACCACATGGTCTTGTTAGAA
TTTTTGACTGCTGCTGGTATTACCGAGGGTATGAATGAATTGTACAAAGGTACCAGCCTGAACAGCCCCG
TGGACAGCTACAACGAAGGCGTGAAGATCAAGCCACAGGAAATCAGCCCTCCTCCTACGGCCAACCTGGA
CCGCTCCAATGACAAAGTCTATGAGAATGTAACCGGGCTGGTGAAAGCTGTCATAGAGATGTCCAGTAAA
ATACAGCCAGCTCCGCCAGAGGAGTACGTGCCCATGGTAAAGGAGGTTGGCTTGGCGCTGAGAACCTTGC
TAGCAACAGTGGATGAGTCGCTGCCAGTGCTTCCTGCAAGCACCCACAGAGAGATTGAGATGGCCCAGAA
ACTGCTGAACTCTGACCTGGCTGAGCTCATTAACAAGATGAAGCTGGCCCAGCAGTACGTCATGACCAGC
CTGCAGCAGGAGTACAAGAAGCAAATGCTGACGGCTGCTCACGCTCTGGCTGTGGATGCCAAGAACTTGC
TGGATGTCATCGATCAAGCCAGACTGAAAATGATCAGCCAGTCCAGGCCCCACTAAGAATTC
